Addgene plasmid #244206: SM268_EF1A-dHyperLbCas12a-P300-T2A-EGFP
Purpose: Mammalian expression of dHyperLbCas12a-P300 with EGFP selectable marker
Depositing lab: Tim Reddy. Depositing organization: Duke University. Publication: dHyperCas12a enables multiplexed CRISPRi screens. Melore SM, McRoberts Amador CD, Hamilton MC, Gersbach CA, Reddy TE. Nat Commun. 2026 Feb 12. doi: 10.1038/s41467-026-69090-z. PubMed 41673027.
Backbone
  Vector backbone: pFUGW
  Vector type: Mammalian Expression, Lentiviral, CRISPR
Growth in bacteria
  Bacterial resistance: Ampicillin, 100 μg/mL
  Growth temperature: 30°C
  Growth strain: NEB Stable
  Copy number: High Copy
Gene/Insert
  Gene/Insert name: dHyperLbCas12a-P300
  Species: Synthetic
  Mutation: dHyperLbCas12a: D156R, D235R, E292R, E350R, and D832A
  Cloning method: Gibson Cloning
Terms and licenses: Academic/Nonprofit Terms; Industry Terms: Not Available to Industry
Depositor comments: Please visit https://doi.org/10.1101/2024.07.08.602263 for bioRxiv preprint.
How to cite: SM268_EF1A-dHyperLbCas12a-P300-T2A-EGFP was a gift from Tim Reddy (Addgene plasmid # 244206 ; http://n2t.net/addgene:244206 ; RRID:Addgene_244206)
