[The description below was written by a language model from this plasmid's Addgene catalogue record and pLannotate feature annotations shown in this document.]
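Description:
SM268_EF1A-dHyperLbCas12a-P300-T2A-EGFP is a 15.6 kb lentiviral transfer plasmid built on the pFUGW backbone for mammalian expression of a Cas12a-based epigenome-editing activator. It is propagated in E. coli through a high-copy ColE1/pUC-type origin with ampicillin resistance. The backbone also carries an f1 origin and an SV40/EM7-driven BleoR cassette with an SV40 poly(A) signal, located outside the viral region. The lentiviral portion has a CMV enhancer/promoter fused to a truncated HIV-1 5' LTR, which drives genomic RNA production in packaging cells. This is followed by the Ψ packaging signal with a gag fragment, the RRE for Rev-dependent export, and the cPPT/CTS. Downstream of the cargo are a WPRE, a second truncated LTR at the 3' end and a bGH poly(A) signal.

The payload is a single EF-1α promoter-driven open reading frame. It encodes LbCas12a (LbCpf1) from Lachnospiraceae bacterium ND2006 carrying D156R, D235R, E292R and E350R, together with D832A. By the naming, the first four are the "Hyper" substitutions and D832A inactivates the nuclease, giving a protein that binds but does not cut DNA. This protein is fused to the catalytic histone acetyltransferase core of human p300, so that a crRNA-guided complex can deposit activating acetylation marks at targeted regulatory elements. According to the construct name, a T2A peptide links the fusion to EGFP; it was not annotated separately in the feature table. This arrangement lets expressing cells be identified or sorted by green fluorescence. No crRNA expression cassette is annotated, so guide arrays would presumably be supplied from a separate construct. The plasmid was deposited alongside work on multiplexed dHyperCas12a screening.
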