Features (pLannotate 1.2.2; 32 found; start..end, strand, type, name):
     31..83      -  misc_feature   bom (fragment): basis of mobility region from pBR322
    238..617     +  enhancer       CMV enhancer: human cytomegalovirus immediate early enhancer
    618..817     +  promoter       CMV promoter: human cytomegalovirus (CMV) immediate early promoter
    835..1015    +  LTR            5' LTR (truncated): truncated 5' long terminal repeat (LTR) from HIV-1
   1062..1187    +  misc_feature   HIV-1 Ψ: packaging signal of human immunodeficiency virus type 1
   1171..1534    +  CDS            HIV-1 gag (fragment): gag protein from human immunodeficiency virus 1; gag
   1680..1913    +  misc_feature   RRE: The Rev response element (RRE) of HIV-1 allows for Rev-dependent mRNA export from the nucleus to the cytoplasm.
   2290..2390    +  CDS            Rev (fragment): human immunodeficiency virus 1 (HIV-1) Rev protein; rev; enhances nuclear export of unspliced and incompletely spliced viral mRNAs
   2440..2557    +  misc_feature   cPPT/CTS: central polypurine tract and central termination sequence of HIV-1
   2630..3808    +  promoter       EF-1α promoter: strong constitutive promoter for human elongation factor EF-1α
   3824..7507    +  CDS            LbCpf1: CRISPR-associated protein from Lachnospiraceae bacterium ND2006 (Zetsche et al., 2015)
   7655..9505    +  CDS            p300 core: catalytic histone acetyltransferase core of the human E1A-associated protein p300 (Delvecchio et al., 2013); EP300
   9572..10285   +  CDS            EGFP: EGFP is a basic (constitutively fluorescent) green fluorescent protein published in 1996, derived from Aequorea victoria. It is reported to be a rapidly-maturing weak dimer with moderate acid sensitivity.
  10295..10319   +  misc_feature   MCS (fragment): pBluescript multiple cloning site
  10319..10907   +  misc_feature   WPRE: woodchuck hepatitis virus posttranscriptional regulatory element
  10844..11425   +  CDS            nef (fragment): NEF_HV1H2 - Experimental evidence at protein level: Swiss-Prot protein existence level 1. Extracellular Nef protein targets CD4(+) T-lymphocytes for apoptosis by interacting with CXCR4 surface receptors. From Human immunodeficiency virus type 1 group M subtype B (isolate HXB2) (HIV-1).
  11432..11612   +  LTR            5' LTR (truncated): truncated 5' long terminal repeat (LTR) from HIV-1
  11644..11868   +  polyA_signal   bGH poly(A) signal: bovine growth hormone polyadenylation signal
  11872..11893   +  promoter       SV40 promoter (fragment): SV40 enhancer and early promoter
  11914..12342   +  rep_origin     f1 ori (sequence partly withheld): f1 bacteriophage origin of replication; arrow indicates direction of (+) strand synthesis
  12356..12685   +  promoter       SV40 promoter: SV40 enhancer and early promoter
  12733..12780   +  promoter       EM7 promoter: synthetic bacterial promoter&nbsp
  12799..13173   +  CDS            BleoR: antibiotic-binding protein; Sh ble from Streptoalloteichus hindustanus; confers resistance to bleomycin, phleomycin, and Zeocin™
  13183..13308   +  CDS            ble (fragment): BLE_KLEPN - Experimental evidence at protein level: Swiss-Prot protein existence level 1. Binding protein with a strong affinity to the bleomycin family of antibiotics. Binds to CL990; an antimitotic-antibiotic compound. From Klebsiella pneumoniae.
  13303..13424   +  polyA_signal   SV40 poly(A) signal: SV40 polyadenylation signal
  13495..13517   -  protein_bind   lac operator (fragment): The lac repressor binds to the lac operator to inhibit transcription in E. coli. This inhibition can be relieved by adding lactose or isopropyl-β-D-thiogalactopyranoside (IPTG). lac repressor encoded by lacI
  13521..13551   -  promoter       lac promoter: promoter for the E. coli lac operon
  13566..13587   -  protein_bind   CAP binding site: CAP binding activates transcription in the presence of cAMP. E. coli catabolite activator protein
  13600..13692   -  CDS            lacI (fragment): lac repressor; lacI; The lac repressor binds to the lac operator to inhibit transcription in E. coli. This inhibition can be relieved by adding lactose or isopropyl-β-D-thiogalactopyranoside (IPTG).
  13875..14463   -  rep_origin     ori: high-copy-number ColE1/pMB1/pBR322/pUC origin of replication
  14634..15494   -  CDS            AmpR: β-lactamase; bla; confers resistance to ampicillin, carbenicillin, and related antibiotics
  15495..15599   -  promoter       AmpR promoter: bla
>Addgene plasmid #244206 | SM268_EF1A-dHyperLbCas12a-P300-T2A-EGFP | addgene full sequence | sequence record 486076 | Addgene NGS Result
GTCGACGGATCGGGAGATCTCCCGATCCCCTATGGTGCACTCTCAGTACAATCTGCTCTGATGCCGCATA
GTTAAGCCAGTATCTGCTCCCTGCTTGTGTGTTGGAGGTCGCTGAGTAGTGCGCGAGCAAAATTTAAGCT
ACAACAAGGCAAGGCTTGACCGACAATTGCATGAAGAATCTGCTTAGGGTTAGGCGTTTTGCGCTGCTTC
GCGATGTACGGGCCAGATATACGCGTTGACATTGATTATTGACTAGTTATTAATAGTAATCAATTACGGG
GTCATTAGTTCATAGCCCATATATGGAGTTCCGCGTTACATAACTTACGGTAAATGGCCCGCCTGGCTGA
CCGCCCAACGACCCCCGCCCATTGACGTCAATAATGACGTATGTTCCCATAGTAACGCCAATAGGGACTT
TCCATTGACGTCAATGGGTGGAGTATTTACGGTAAACTGCCCACTTGGCAGTACATCAAGTGTATCATAT
GCCAAGTACGCCCCCTATTGACGTCAATGACGGTAAATGGCCCGCCTGGCATTATGCCCAGTACATGACC
TTATGGGACTTTCCTACTTGGCAGTACATCTACGTATTAGTCATCGCTATTACCATGGTGATGCGGTTTT
GGCAGTACATCAATGGGCGTGGATAGCGGTTTGACTCACGGGGATTTCCAAGTCTCCACCCCATTGACGT
CAATGGGAGTTTGTTTTGGCACCAAAATCAACGGGACTTTCCAAAATGTCGTAACAACTCCGCCCCATTG
ACGCAAATGGGCGGTAGGCGTGTACGGTGGGAGGTCTATATAAGCAGCGCGTTTTGCCTGTACTGGGTCT
CTCTGGTTAGACCAGATCTGAGCCTGGGAGCTCTCTGGCTAACTAGGGAACCCACTGCTTAAGCCTCAAT
AAAGCTTGCCTTGAGTGCTTCAAGTAGTGTGTGCCCGTCTGTTGTGTGACTCTGGTAACTAGAGATCCCT
CAGACCCTTTTAGTCAGTGTGGAAAATCTCTAGCAGTGGCGCCCGAACAGGGACTTGAAAGCGAAAGGGA
AACCAGAGGAGCTCTCTCGACGCAGGACTCGGCTTGCTGAAGCGCGCACGGCAAGAGGCGAGGGGCGGCG
ACTGGTGAGTACGCCAAAAATTTTGACTAGCGGAGGCTAGAAGGAGAGAGATGGGTGCGAGAGCGTCAGT
ATTAAGCGGGGGAGAATTAGATCGCGATGGGAAAAAATTCGGTTAAGGCCAGGGGGAAAGAAAAAATATA
AATTAAAACATATAGTATGGGCAAGCAGGGAGCTAGAACGATTCGCAGTTAATCCTGGCCTGTTAGAAAC
ATCAGAAGGCTGTAGACAAATACTGGGACAGCTACAACCATCCCTTCAGACAGGATCAGAAGAACTTAGA
TCATTATATAATACAGTAGCAACCCTCTATTGTGTGCATCAAAGGATAGAGATAAAAGACACCAAGGAAG
CTTTAGACAAGATAGAGGAAGAGCAAAACAAAAGTAAGACCACCGCACAGCAAGCGGCCGCTGATCTTCA
GACCTGGAGGAGGAGATATGAGGGACAATTGGAGAAGTGAATTATATAAATATAAAGTAGTAAAAATTGA
ACCATTAGGAGTAGCACCCACCAAGGCAAAGAGAAGAGTGGTGCAGAGAGAAAAAAGAGCAGTGGGAATA
GGAGCTTTGTTCCTTGGGTTCTTGGGAGCAGCAGGAAGCACTATGGGCGCAGCGTCAATGACGCTGACGG
TACAGGCCAGACAATTATTGTCTGGTATAGTGCAGCAGCAGAACAATTTGCTGAGGGCTATTGAGGCGCA
ACAGCATCTGTTGCAACTCACAGTCTGGGGCATCAAGCAGCTCCAGGCAAGAATCCTGGCTGTGGAAAGA
TACCTAAAGGATCAACAGCTCCTGGGGATTTGGGGTTGCTCTGGAAAACTCATTTGCACCACTGCTGTGC
CTTGGAATGCTAGTTGGAGTAATAAATCTCTGGAACAGATTTGGAATCACACGACCTGGATGGAGTGGGA
CAGAGAAATTAACAATTACACAAGCTTAATACACTCCTTAATTGAAGAATCGCAAAACCAGCAAGAAAAG
AATGAACAAGAATTATTGGAATTAGATAAATGGGCAAGTTTGTGGAATTGGTTTAACATAACAAATTGGC
TGTGGTATATAAAATTATTCATAATGATAGTAGGAGGCTTGGTAGGTTTAAGAATAGTTTTTGCTGTACT
TTCTATAGTGAATAGAGTTAGGCAGGGATATTCACCATTATCGTTTCAGACCCACCTCCCAACCCCGAGG
GGACCCGACAGGCCCGAAGGAATAGAAGAAGAAGGTGGAGAGAGAGACAGAGACAGATCCATTCGATTAG
TGAACGGATCGGCACTGCGTGCGCCAATTCTGCAGACAAATGGCAGTATTCATCCACAATTTTAAAAGAA
AAGGGGGGATTGGGGGGTACAGTGCAGGGGAAAGAATAGTAGACATAATAGCAACAGACATACAAACTAA
AGAATTACAAAAACAAATTACAAAAATTCAAAATTTTCGGGTTTATTACAGGGACAGCAGAGATCCAGTT
TGGTTAATTAACCCGTGTCGGCTCCAGATCTGGCCTCCGGGCTCCGGTGCCCGTCAGTGGGCAGAGCGCA
CATCGCCCACAGTCCCCGAGAAGTTGGGGGGAGGGGTCGGCAATTGAACCGGTGCCTAGAGAAGGTGGCG
CGGGGTAAACTGGGAAAGTGATGTCGTGTACTGGCTCCGCCTTTTTCCCGAGGGTGGGGGAGAACCGTAT
ATAAGTGCAGTAGTCGCCGTGAACGTTCTTTTTCGCAACGGGTTTGCCGCCAGAACACAGGTAAGTGCCG
TGTGTGGTTCCCGCGGGCCTGGCCTCTTTACGGGTTATGGCCCTTGCGTGCCTTGAATTACTTCCACCTG
GCTGCAGTACGTGATTCTTGATCCCGAGCTTCGGGTTGGAAGTGGGTGGGAGAGTTCGAGGCCTTGCGCT
TAAGGAGCCCCTTCGCCTCGTGCTTGAGTTGAGGCCTGGCCTGGGCGCTGGGGCCGCCGCGTGCGAATCT
GGTGGCACCTTCGCGCCTGTCTCGCTGCTTTCGATAAGTCTCTAGCCATTTAAAATTTTTGATGACCTGC
TGCGACGCTTTTTTTCTGGCAAGATAGTCTTGTAAATGCGGGCCAAGATCTGCACACTGGTATTTCGGTT
TTTGGGGCCGCGGGCGGCGACGGGGCCCGTGCGTCCCAGCGCACATGTTCGGCGAGGCGGGGCCTGCGAG
CGCGGCCACCGAGAATCGGACGGGGGTAGTCTCAAGCTGGCCGGCCTGCTCTGGTGCCTGGCCTCGCGCC
GCCGTGTATCGCCCCGCCCTGGGCGGCAAGGCTGGCCCGGTCGGCACCAGTTGCGTGAGCGGAAAGATGG
CCGCTTCCCGGCCCTGCTGCAGGGAGCTCAAAATGGAGGACGCGGCGCTCGGGAGAGCGGGCGGGTGAGT
CACCCACACAAAGGAAAAGGGCCTTTCCGTCCTCAGCCGTCGCTTCATGTGACTCCACGGAGTACCGGGC
GCCGTCCAGGCACCTCGATTAGTTCTCGAGCTTTTGGAGTACGTCGTCTTTAGGTTGGGGGGAGGGGTTT
TATGCGATGGAGTTTCCCCACACTGAGTGGGTGGAGACTGAAGTTAGGCCAGCTTGGCACTTGATGTAAT
TCTCCTTGGAATTTGCCCTTTTTGAGTTTGGATCTTGGTTCATTCTCAAGCCTCAGACAGTGGTTCAAAG
TTTTTTTCTTCCATTTCAGGTGTCGTGAGCTTCTAGAGCCACCATGAGCAAGCTGGAGAAGTTTACAAAC
TGCTACTCCCTGTCTAAGACCCTGAGGTTCAAGGCCATCCCTGTGGGCAAGACCCAGGAGAACATCGACA
ATAAGCGGCTGCTGGTGGAGGACGAGAAGAGAGCCGAGGATTATAAGGGCGTGAAGAAGCTGCTGGATCG
CTACTATCTGTCTTTTATCAACGACGTGCTGCACAGCATCAAGCTGAAGAATCTGAACAATTACATCAGC
CTGTTCCGGAAGAAAACCAGAACCGAGAAGGAGAATAAGGAGCTGGAGAACCTGGAGATCAATCTGCGGA
AGGAGATCGCCAAGGCCTTCAAGGGCAACGAGGGCTACAAGTCCCTGTTTAAGAAGGATATCATCGAGAC
AATCCTGCCAGAGTTCCTGGACGATAAGGACGAGATCGCCCTGGTGAACAGCTTCAATGGCTTTACCACA
GCCTTCACCGGCTTCTTTCGCAACAGAGAGAATATGTTTTCCGAGGAGGCCAAGAGCACATCCATCGCCT
TCAGGTGTATCAACGAGAATCTGACCCGCTACATCTCTAATATGGACATCTTCGAGAAGGTGGACGCCAT
CTTTGATAAGCACGAGGTGCAGGAGATCAAGGAGAAGATCCTGAACAGCGACTATGATGTGGAGGATTTC
TTTGAGGGCGAGTTCTTTAACTTTGTGCTGACACAGGAGGGCATCCGCGTGTATAACGCCATCATCGGCG
GCTTCGTGACCGAGAGCGGCGAGAAGATCAAGGGCCTGAACGAGTACATCAACCTGTATAATCAGAAAAC
CAAGCAGAAGCTGCCTAAGTTTAAGCCACTGTATAAGCAGGTGCTGAGCGATCGGGAGTCTCTGAGCTTC
TACGGCCGGGGCTATACATCCGATGAGGAGGTGCTGGAGGTGTTTAGAAACACCCTGAACAAGAACAGCG
AGATCTTCAGCTCCATCAAGAAGCTGGAGAAGCTGTTCAAGAATTTTGACGAGTACTCTAGCGCCGGCAT
CTTTGTGAAGAACGGCCCCGCCATCAGCACAATCTCCAAGCGCATCTTCGGCGAGTGGAACGTGATCCGG
GACAAGTGGAATGCCGAGTATGACGATATCCACCTGAAGAAGAAGGCCGTGGTGACCGAGAAGTACGAGG
ACGATCGGAGAAAGTCCTTCAAGAAGATCGGCTCCTTTTCTCTGGAGCAGCTGCAGGAGTACGCCGACGC
CGATCTGTCTGTGGTGGAGAAGCTGAAGGAGATCATCATCCAGAAGGTGGATGAGATCTACAAGGTGTAT
GGCTCCTCTGAGAAGCTGTTCGACGCCGATTTTGTGCTGGAGAAGAGCCTGAAGAAGAACGACGCCGTGG
TGGCCATCATGAAGGACCTGCTGGATTCTGTGAAGAGCTTCGAGAATTACATCAAGGCCTTCTTTGGCGA
GGGCAAGGAGACAAACAGGGACGAGTCCTTCTATGGCGATTTTGTGCTGGCCTACGACATCCTGCTGAAG
GTGGACCACATCTACGATGCCATCCGCAATTATGTGACCCAGAAGCCCTACTCTAAGGATAAGTTCAAGC
TGTATTTTCAGAACCCTCAGTTCATGGGCGGCTGGGACAAGGATAAGGAGACAGACTATCGGGCCACCAT
CCTGAGATACGGCTCCAAGTACTATCTGGCCATCATGGATAAGAAGTACGCCAAGTGCCTGCAGAAGATC
GACAAGGACGATGTGAACGGCAATTACGAGAAGATCAACTATAAGCTGCTGCCCGGCCCTAATAAGATGC
TGCCAAAGGTGTTCTTTTCTAAGAAGTGGATGGCCTACTATAACCCCAGCGAGGACATCCAGAAGATCTA
CAAGAATGGCACATTCAAGAAGGGCGATATGTTTAACCTGAATGACTGTCACAAGCTGATCGACTTCTTT
AAGGATAGCATCTCCCGGTATCCAAAGTGGTCCAATGCCTACGATTTCAACTTTTCTGAGACAGAGAAGT
ATAAGGACATCGCCGGCTTTTACAGAGAGGTGGAGGAGCAGGGCTATAAGGTGAGCTTCGAGTCTGCCAG
CAAGAAGGAGGTGGATAAGCTGGTGGAGGAGGGCAAGCTGTATATGTTCCAGATCTATAACAAGGACTTT
TCCGATAAGTCTCACGGCACACCCAATCTGCACACCATGTACTTCAAGCTGCTGTTTGACGAGAACAATC
ACGGACAGATCAGGCTGAGCGGAGGAGCAGAGCTGTTCATGAGGCGCGCCTCCCTGAAGAAGGAGGAGCT
GGTGGTGCACCCAGCCAACTCCCCTATCGCCAACAAGAATCCAGATAATCCCAAGAAAACCACAACCCTG
TCCTACGACGTGTATAAGGATAAGAGGTTTTCTGAGGACCAGTACGAGCTGCACATCCCAATCGCCATCA
ATAAGTGCCCCAAGAACATCTTCAAGATCAATACAGAGGTGCGCGTGCTGCTGAAGCACGACGATAACCC
CTATGTGATCGGCATCGCCAGGGGCGAGCGCAATCTGCTGTATATCGTGGTGGTGGACGGCAAGGGCAAC
ATCGTGGAGCAGTATTCCCTGAACGAGATCATCAACAACTTCAACGGCATCAGGATCAAGACAGATTACC
ACTCTCTGCTGGACAAGAAGGAGAAGGAGAGGTTCGAGGCCCGCCAGAACTGGACCTCCATCGAGAATAT
CAAGGAGCTGAAGGCCGGCTATATCTCTCAGGTGGTGCACAAGATCTGCGAGCTGGTGGAGAAGTACGAT
GCCGTGATCGCCCTGGAGGACCTGAACTCTGGCTTTAAGAATAGCCGCGTGAAGGTGGAGAAGCAGGTGT
ATCAGAAGTTCGAGAAGATGCTGATCGATAAGCTGAACTACATGGTGGACAAGAAGTCTAATCCTTGTGC
AACAGGCGGCGCCCTGAAGGGCTATCAGATCACCAATAAGTTCGAGAGCTTTAAGTCCATGTCTACCCAG
AACGGCTTCATCTTTTACATCCCTGCCTGGCTGACATCCAAGATCGATCCATCTACCGGCTTTGTGAACC
TGCTGAAAACCAAGTATACCAGCATCGCCGATTCCAAGAAGTTCATCAGCTCCTTTGACAGGATCATGTA
CGTGCCCGAGGAGGATCTGTTCGAGTTTGCCCTGGACTATAAGAACTTCTCTCGCACAGACGCCGATTAC
ATCAAGAAGTGGAAGCTGTACTCCTACGGCAACCGGATCAGAATCTTCCGGAATCCTAAGAAGAACAACG
TGTTCGACTGGGAGGAGGTGTGCCTGACCAGCGCCTATAAGGAGCTGTTCAACAAGTACGGCATCAATTA
TCAGCAGGGCGATATCAGAGCCCTGCTGTGCGAGCAGTCCGACAAGGCCTTCTACTCTAGCTTTATGGCC
CTGATGAGCCTGATGCTGCAGATGCGGAACAGCATCACAGGCCGCACCGACGTGGATTTTCTGATCAGCC
CTGTGAAGAACTCCGACGGCATCTTCTACGATAGCCGGAACTATGAGGCCCAGGAGAATGCCATCCTGCC
AAAGAACGCCGACGCCAATGGCGCCTATAACATCGCCAGAAAGGTGCTGTGGGCCATCGGCCAGTTCAAG
AAGGCCGAGGACGAGAAGCTGGATAAGGTGAAGATCGCCATCTCTAACAAGGAGTGGCTGGAGTACGCCC
AGACCAGCGTGAAGCACGGATCCTATCCCTATGACGTGCCCGATTATGCCAGCCTGGGCAGCGGCTCCCC
TGCTGCCAAACGCGTTAAACTAGACGAAGATCCTGCCGCGAAGCGCGTGAAACTGGACGACGGCATTGGT
AGTGGGAGCAACGGCAGCAGCCTCATTTTCAAACCAGAAGAACTACGACAGGCACTGATGCCAACTTTGG
AGGCACTTTACCGTCAGGATCCAGAATCCCTTCCCTTTCGTCAACCTGTGGACCCTCAGCTTTTAGGAAT
CCCTGATTACTTTGATATTGTGAAGAGCCCCATGGATCTTTCTACCATTAAGAGGAAGTTAGACACTGGA
CAGTATCAGGAGCCCTGGCAGTATGTCGATGATATTTGGCTTATGTTCAATAATGCCTGGTTATATAACC
GGAAAACATCACGGGTATACAAATACTGCTCCAAGCTCTCTGAGGTCTTTGAACAAGAAATTGACCCAGT
GATGCAAAGCCTTGGATACTGTTGTGGCAGAAAGTTGGAGTTCTCTCCACAGACACTGTGTTGCTACGGC
AAACAGTTGTGCACAATACCTCGTGATGCCACTTATTACAGTTACCAGAACAGGTATCATTTCTGTGAGA
AGTGTTTCAATGAGATCCAAGGGGAGAGCGTTTCTTTGGGGGATGACCCTTCCCAGCCTCAAACTACAAT
AAATAAAGAACAATTTTCCAAGAGAAAAAATGACACACTGGATCCTGAACTGTTTGTTGAATGTACAGAG
TGCGGAAGAAAGATGCATCAGATCTGTGTCCTTCACCATGAGATCATCTGGCCTGCTGGATTCGTCTGTG
ATGGCTGTTTAAAGAAAAGTGCACGAACTAGGAAAGAAAATAAGTTTTCTGCTAAAAGGTTGCCATCTAC
CAGACTTGGCACCTTTCTAGAGAATCGTGTGAATGACTTTCTGAGGCGACAGAATCACCCTGAGTCAGGA
GAGGTCACTGTTAGAGTAGTTCATGCTTCTGACAAAACCGTGGAAGTAAAACCAGGCATGAAAGCAAGGT
TTGTGGACAGTGGAGAGATGGCAGAATCCTTTCCATACCGAACCAAAGCCCTCTTTGCCTTTGAAGAAAT
TGATGGTGTTGACCTGTGCTTCTTTGGCATGCATGTTCAAGAGTATGGCTCTGACTGCCCTCCACCCAAC
CAGAGGAGAGTATACATATCTTACCTCGATAGTGTTCATTTCTTCCGTCCTAAATGCTTGAGGACTGCAG
TCTATCATGAAATCCTAATTGGATATTTAGAATATGTCAAGAAATTAGGTTACACAACAGGGCATATTTG
GGCATGTCCACCAAGTGAGGGAGATGATTATATCTTCCATTGCCATCCTCCTGACCAGAAGATACCCAAG
CCCAAGCGACTGCAGGAATGGTACAAAAAAATGCTTGACAAGGCTGTATCAGAGCGTATTGTCCATGACT
ACAAGGATATTTTTAAACAAGCTACTGAAGATAGATTAACAAGTGCAAAGGAATTGCCTTATTTCGAGGG
TGATTTCTGGCCCAATGTTCTGGAAGAAAGCATTAAGGAACTGGAACAGGAGGAAGAAGAGAGAAAACGA
GAGGAAAACACCAGCAATGAAAGCACAGATGTGACCAAGGGAGACAGCAAAAATGCTAAAAAGAAGAATA
ATAAGAAAACCAGCAAAAATAAGAGCAGCCTGAGTAGGGGCAACAAGAAGAAACCCGGGATGCCCAATGT
ATCTAACGACCTCTCACAGAAACTATATGCCACCATGGAGAAGCATAAAGAGGTCTTCTTTGTGATCCGC
CTCATTGCTGGCCCTGCTGCCAACTCCCTGCCTCCCATTGTTGATCCTGATCCTCTCATCCCCTGCGATC
TGATGGATGGTCGGGATGCGTTTCTCACGCTGGCAAGGGACAAGCACCTGGAGTTCTCTTCACTCCGAAG
AGCCCAGTGGTCCACCATGTGCATGCTGGTGGAGCTGCACACGCAGAGCCAGGACGCTAGCGAGGGCAGA
GGAAGTCTTCTAACATGCGGTGACGTGGAGGAGAATCCCGGCCCTGGTACCGTGAGCAAGGGCGAGGAGC
TGTTCACCGGGGTGGTGCCCATCCTGGTCGAGCTGGACGGCGACGTAAACGGCCACAAGTTCAGCGTGTC
CGGCGAGGGCGAGGGCGATGCCACCTACGGCAAGCTGACCCTGAAGTTCATCTGCACCACCGGCAAGCTG
CCCGTGCCCTGGCCCACCCTCGTGACCACCCTGACCTACGGCGTGCAGTGCTTCAGCCGCTACCCCGACC
ACATGAAGCAGCACGACTTCTTCAAGTCCGCCATGCCCGAAGGCTACGTCCAGGAGCGCACCATCTTCTT
CAAGGACGACGGCAACTACAAGACCCGCGCCGAGGTGAAGTTCGAGGGCGACACCCTGGTGAACCGCATC
GAGCTGAAGGGCATCGACTTCAAGGAGGACGGCAACATCCTGGGGCACAAGCTGGAGTACAACTACAACA
GCCACAACGTCTATATCATGGCCGACAAGCAGAAGAACGGCATCAAGGTGAACTTCAAGATCCGCCACAA
CATCGAGGACGGCAGCGTGCAGCTCGCCGACCACTACCAGCAGAACACCCCCATCGGCGACGGCCCCGTG
CTGCTGCCCGACAACCACTACCTGAGCACCCAGTCCGCCCTGAGCAAAGACCCCAACGAGAAGCGCGATC
ACATGGTCCTGCTGGAGTTCGTGACCGCCGCCGGGATCACTCTCGGCATGGACGAGCTGTACAAGACCGG
TTGAGAATTCGATATCAAGCTTATCGATAATCAACCTCTGGATTACAAAATTTGTGAAAGATTGACTGGT
ATTCTTAACTATGTTGCTCCTTTTACGCTATGTGGATACGCTGCTTTAATGCCTTTGTATCATGCTATTG
CTTCCCGTATGGCTTTCATTTTCTCCTCCTTGTATAAATCCTGGTTGCTGTCTCTTTATGAGGAGTTGTG
GCCCGTTGTCAGGCAACGTGGCGTGGTGTGCACTGTGTTTGCTGACGCAACCCCCACTGGTTGGGGCATT
GCCACCACCTGTCAGCTCCTTTCCGGGACTTTCGCTTTCCCCCTCCCTATTGCCACGGCGGAACTCATCG
CCGCCTGCCTTGCCCGCTGCTGGACAGGGGCTCGGCTGTTGGGCACTGACAATTCCGTGGTGTTGTCGGG
GAAATCATCGTCCTTTCCTTGGCTGCTCGCCTGTGTTGCCACCTGGATTCTGCGCGGGACGTCCTTCTGC
TACGTCCCTTCGGCCCTCAATCCAGCGGACCTTCCTTCCCGCGGCCTGCTGCCGGCTCTGCGGCCTCTTC
CGCGTCTTCGCCTTCGCCCTCAGACGAGTCGGATCTCCCTTTGGGCCGCCTCCCCGCATCGATACCGTCG
ACCTCGAGACCTAGAAAAACATGGAGCAATCACAAGTAGCAATACAGCAGCTACCAATGCTGATTGTGCC
TGGCTAGAAGCACAAGAGGAGGAGGAGGTGGGTTTTCCAGTCACACCTCAGGTACCTTTAAGACCAATGA
CTTACAAGGCAGCTGTAGATCTTAGCCACTTTTTAAAAGAAAAGGGGGGACTGGAAGGGCTAATTCACTC
CCAACGAAGACAAGATATCCTTGATCTGTGGATCTACCACACACAAGGCTACTTCCCTGATTGGCAGAAC
TACACACCAGGGCCAGGGATCAGATATCCACTGACCTTTGGATGGTGCTACAAGCTAGTACCAGTTGAGC
AAGAGAAGGTAGAAGAAGCCAATGAAGGAGAGAACACCCGCTTGTTACACCCTGTGAGCCTGCATGGGAT
GGATGACCCGGAGAGAGAAGTATTAGAGTGGAGGTTTGACAGCCGCCTAGCATTTCATCACATGGCCCGA
GAGCTGCATCCGGACTGTACTGGGTCTCTCTGGTTAGACCAGATCTGAGCCTGGGAGCTCTCTGGCTAAC
TAGGGAACCCACTGCTTAAGCCTCAATAAAGCTTGCCTTGAGTGCTTCAAGTAGTGTGTGCCCGTCTGTT
GTGTGACTCTGGTAACTAGAGATCCCTCAGACCCTTTTAGTCAGTGTGGAAAATCTCTAGCAGGGCCCGT
TTAAACCCGCTGATCAGCCTCGACTGTGCCTTCTAGTTGCCAGCCATCTGTTGTTTGCCCCTCCCCCGTG
CCTTCCTTGACCCTGGAAGGTGCCACTCCCACTGTCCTTTCCTAATAAAATGAGGAAATTGCATCGCATT
GTCTGAGTAGGTGTCATTCTATTCTGGGGGGTGGGGTGGGGCAGGACAGCAAGGGGGAGGATTGGGAAGA
CAATAGCAGGCATGCTGGGGATGCGGTGGGCTCTATGGCTTCTGAGGCGGAAAGAACCAGCTGGGGCTCT
AGGGGGTATCCCC
[124 nt withheld, positions 11914-12037]
C
[91 nt withheld, positions 12039-12129]
A
[49 nt withheld, positions 12131-12179]
CCTTTGACGTTGGAGTCCACGTTCTTT
[37 nt withheld, positions 12207-12243]
ACCCTATCTCGGTCTATTCTTTTGATTTATAAGGGATTTTGCCGATTTCGGCCTATTGGTTAAAAAATGA
GCTGATTTAACAAAAATTTAACGCGAATTAATTCTGTGGAATGTGTGTCAGTTAGGGTGTGGAAAGTCCC
CAGGCTCCCCAGCAGGCAGAAGTATGCAAAGCATGCATCTCAATTAGTCAGCAACCAGGTGTGGAAAGTC
CCCAGGCTCCCCAGCAGGCAGAAGTATGCAAAGCATGCATCTCAATTAGTCAGCAACCATAGTCCCGCCC
CTAACTCCGCCCATCCCGCCCCTAACTCCGCCCAGTTCCGCCCATTCTCCGCCCCATGGCTGACTAATTT
TTTTTATTTATGCAGAGGCCGAGGCCGCCTCTGCCTCTGAGCTATTCCAGAAGTAGTGAGGAGGCTTTTT
TGGAGGCCTAGGCTTTTGCAAAAAGCTCCCGGGAGCTTGTATATCCATTTTCGGATCTGATCAGCACGTG
TTGACAATTAATCATCGGCATAGTATATCGGCATAGTATAATACGACAAGGTGAGGAACTAAACCATGGC
CAAGTTGACCAGTGCCGTTCCGGTGCTCACCGCGCGCGACGTCGCCGGAGCGGTCGAGTTCTGGACCGAC
CGGCTCGGGTTCTCCCGGGACTTCGTGGAGGACGACTTCGCCGGTGTGGTCCGGGACGACGTGACCCTGT
TCATCAGCGCGGTCCAGGACCAGGTGGTGCCGGACAACACCCTGGCCTGGGTGTGGGTGCGCGGCCTGGA
CGAGCTGTACGCCGAGTGGTCGGAGGTCGTGTCCACGAACTTCCGGGACGCCTCCGGGCCGGCCATGACC
GAGATCGGCGAGCAGCCGTGGGGGCGGGAGTTCGCCCTGCGCGACCCGGCCGGCAACTGCGTGCACTTCG
TGGCCGAGGAGCAGGACTGACACGTGCTACGAGATTTCGATTCCACCGCCGCCTTCTATGAAAGGTTGGG
CTTCGGAATCGTTTTCCGGGACGCCGGCTGGATGATCCTCCAGCGCGGGGATCTCATGCTGGAGTTCTTC
GCCCACCCCAACTTGTTTATTGCAGCTTATAATGGTTACAAATAAAGCAATAGCATCACAAATTTCACAA
ATAAAGCATTTTTTTCACTGCATTCTAGTTGTGGTTTGTCCAAACTCATCAATGTATCTTATCATGTCTG
TATACCGTCGACCTCTAGCTAGAGCTTGGCGTAATCATGGTCATAGCTGTTTCCTGTGTGAAATTGTTAT
CCGCTCACAATTCCACACAACATACGAGCCGGAAGCATAAAGTGTAAAGCCTGGGGTGCCTAATGAGTGA
GCTAACTCACATTAATTGCGTTGCGCTCACTGCCCGCTTTCCAGTCGGGAAACCTGTCGTGCCAGCTGCA
TTAATGAATCGGCCAACGCGCGGGGAGAGGCGGTTTGCGTATTGGGCGCTCTTCCGCTTCCTCGCTCACT
GACTCGCTGCGCTCGGTCGTTCGGCTGCGGCGAGCGGTATCAGCTCACTCAAAGGCGGTAATACGGTTAT
CCACAGAATCAGGGGATAACGCAGGAAAGAACATGTGAGCAAAAGGCCAGCAAAAGGCCAGGAACCGTAA
AAAGGCCGCGTTGCTGGCGTTTTTCCATAGGCTCCGCCCCCCTGACGAGCATCACAAAAATCGACGCTCA
AGTCAGAGGTGGCGAAACCCGACAGGACTATAAAGATACCAGGCGTTTCCCCCTGGAAGCTCCCTCGTGC
GCTCTCCTGTTCCGACCCTGCCGCTTACCGGATACCTGTCCGCCTTTCTCCCTTCGGGAAGCGTGGCGCT
TTCTCATAGCTCACGCTGTAGGTATCTCAGTTCGGTGTAGGTCGTTCGCTCCAAGCTGGGCTGTGTGCAC
GAACCCCCCGTTCAGCCCGACCGCTGCGCCTTATCCGGTAACTATCGTCTTGAGTCCAACCCGGTAAGAC
ACGACTTATCGCCACTGGCAGCAGCCACTGGTAACAGGATTAGCAGAGCGAGGTATGTAGGCGGTGCTAC
AGAGTTCTTGAAGTGGTGGCCTAACTACGGCTACACTAGAAGAACAGTATTTGGTATCTGCGCTCTGCTG
AAGCCAGTTACCTTCGGAAAAAGAGTTGGTAGCTCTTGATCCGGCAAACAAACCACCGCTGGTAGCGGTG
GTTTTTTTGTTTGCAAGCAGCAGATTACGCGCAGAAAAAAAGGATCTCAAGAAGATCCTTTGATCTTTTC
TACGGGGTCTGACGCTCAGTGGAACGAAAACTCACGTTAAGGGATTTTGGTCATGAGATTATCAAAAAGG
ATCTTCACCTAGATCCTTTTAAATTAAAAATGAAGTTTTAAATCAATCTAAAGTATATATGAGTAAACTT
GGTCTGACAGTTACCAATGCTTAATCAGTGAGGCACCTATCTCAGCGATCTGTCTATTTCGTTCATCCAT
AGTTGCCTGACTCCCCGTCGTGTAGATAACTACGATACGGGAGGGCTTACCATCTGGCCCCAGTGCTGCA
ATGATACCGCGAGACCCACGCTCACCGGCTCCAGATTTATCAGCAATAAACCAGCCAGCCGGAAGGGCCG
AGCGCAGAAGTGGTCCTGCAACTTTATCCGCCTCCATCCAGTCTATTAATTGTTGCCGGGAAGCTAGAGT
AAGTAGTTCGCCAGTTAATAGTTTGCGCAACGTTGTTGCCATTGCTACAGGCATCGTGGTGTCACGCTCG
TCGTTTGGTATGGCTTCATTCAGCTCCGGTTCCCAACGATCAAGGCGAGTTACATGATCCCCCATGTTGT
GCAAAAAAGCGGTTAGCTCCTTCGGTCCTCCGATCGTTGTCAGAAGTAAGTTGGCCGCAGTGTTATCACT
CATGGTTATGGCAGCACTGCATAATTCTCTTACTGTCATGCCATCCGTAAGATGCTTTTCTGTGACTGGT
GAGTACTCAACCAAGTCATTCTGAGAATAGTGTATGCGGCGACCGAGTTGCTCTTGCCCGGCGTCAATAC
GGGATAATACCGCGCCACATAGCAGAACTTTAAAAGTGCTCATCATTGGAAAACGTTCTTCGGGGCGAAA
ACTCTCAAGGATCTTACCGCTGTTGAGATCCAGTTCGATGTAACCCACTCGTGCACCCAACTGATCTTCA
GCATCTTTTACTTTCACCAGCGTTTCTGGGTGAGCAAAAACAGGAAGGCAAAATGCCGCAAAAAAGGGAA
TAAGGGCGACACGGAAATGTTGAATACTCATACTCTTCCTTTTTCAATATTATTGAAGCATTTATCAGGG
TTATTGTCTCATGAGCGGATACATATTTGAATGTATTTAGAAAAATAAACAAATAGGGGTTCCGCGCACA
TTTCCCCGAAAAGTGCCACCTGAC
